>Addgene plasmid #1113 | piHGpd/G170D | addgene partial sequence | sequence record 60468 | GPDpro-F 5'-CGGTAGGTATTGATTGTAATTCTG-3'
TCTTAACTTCTTAATTCTACTTTTATAGTTAGTCTTTTTTTTAGTTTTAAAACACCAAGAACTTAGTTTC
GACGGATCCGATTCTTAACATCTGTGACCTCCTCATTTCTTCCCGCTGTATTAGAGTTCAAGAAATCATA
CCTGATAGAAAATAGAGTCCTATAAACAAAAGCACAAACAAACACGCAAAGATATGGCTAGTGAAACTTT
TGAATTTCAAGCTGAAATTACTCAGTTGATGAGTTTGATCATCAACACCGTCTATTCTAACAAGGAAATT
TTCTTGAGAGAACTGATATCTAATGCCTCGGATGCGTTGGATAAAATTAGATACAAATCTTTGTCTGATC
CAAAGCAATTGGAAACAGAACCAGATCTCTTTATTAGAATCACTCCAAAGCCAGAGCAAAAAGTTTTGGA
AATCAGAGATTCTGGTATTGGTATGACCAAGGCTGAATTGATTAATAACTTGGGTACCATTGCCAAGTCT
GGTACCAAAGCCTTCATGGAAGCTCTATCTGCTGGTGCCGATGTATCCATGATTGGTCAATTCGGTGTTG
GTTTTTACTCTTTATTCTTAGTTGCCGACAGAGTTCAGGTTATTTCAAAGAGCAACGACGACGAACAATA
CATCTGGGAATCCAACGCTGGTGGTTCTTTCACTGTTACTCTAGACGAAGTTAATGAAAGAATTGGTAGG
GATACCATCTTGAGGTTATTCTTGAAAGATGACCAATTGGAGTACTTGGAAGAAAAGAGAATAAAGGAAG
TTATCAAGAGACATTCTGAGTTCGTGGCCTACCCAATCCAATTAGTCGTCACCAAGGAAGTTGAAAAGGA
AGTTCCAATTCCAGA
