>Addgene plasmid #1113 | piHGpd/G170D | addgene partial sequence | sequence record 63459 | pGEX3
AAACGCGCGAGACGAAAGGGCCTCGTGATACGCCTATTTTTATAGGTTAATGTCATGATAATAATGGTTT
CTTAGACGTCAGGTGGCACTTTTCGGGGAAATGTGCGCGGAACCCCTATTTGTTTATTTTTCTAAATACA
TTCAAATATGTATCCGCTCATGAGACAATAACCCTGATAAATGCTTCAATAATATTGAAAAAGGAAGAGT
ATGAGTATTCAACATTTCCGTGTCGCCCTTATTCCCTTTTTTGCGGCATTTTGCCTTCCTGTTTTTGCTC
ACCCAGAAACGCTGGTGAAAGTAAAAGATGCTGAAGATCAGTTGGGTGCACGAGTGGGTTACATCGAACT
GGATCTCAACAGCGGTAAGATCCTTGAGAGTTTTCGCCCCGAAGAACGTTTTCCAATGATGAGCACTTTT
AAAGTTCTGCTATGTGGCGCGGTATTATCCCGTATTGACGCCGGGCAAGAGCAACTCGGTCGCCGCATAC
ACTATTCTCAGAATGACTTGGTTGAGTACTCACCAGTCACAGAAAAGCATCTTACGGATGGCATGACAGT
AAGAGAATTATGCAGTGCTGCCATAACCATGAGTGATAACACTGCGGCCAACTTACTTCTGACAACGATC
GGAGGACCGAAGGAGCTAACCGCTTTTTTGCACAACATGGGGGATCATGTAACTCGCCTTGATCGTTGGG
AACCGGAGCTGAATGAAGCCATACCAAACGACGAGCGTGACACCACGATGCCTGTAGCAATGGCAACAAC
GTTGCGCAAACTATTAACTGGCGAACTACTTACTCTAGCTTCCCGGCAACAATTAATAGACTGGATGGAG
GCGGATAAAGTTGCAGGACCACTTCTGCGCTCGGCCCTTCCGGCTGGCTGGTTTATTGCTGATAAATCTG
GAGCCGGTGAGCGTGGGTCTCGCGGTATCATTGCAGC
