>Addgene plasmid #1113 | piHGpd/G170D | addgene partial sequence | sequence record 63462 | pRSII-F1 5'-CGGCATCAGAGCAGATTGTAC-3'
ATTCCGTTTTAAGAGCTTGGTGAGCGCTAGGAGTCACTGCCAGGTATCGTTTGAACACGGCATTAGTCAG
GGAAGTCATAACACAGTCCTTTCCCGCAATTTTCTTTTTCTATTACTCTTGGCCTCCTCTAGTACACTCT
ATATTTTTTTATGCCTCGGTAATGATTTTCATTTTTTTTTTTCCACCTAGCGGATGACTCTTTTTTTTTC
TTAGCGATTGGCATTATCACATAATGAATTATACATTATATAAAGTAATGTGATTTCTTCGAAGAATATA
CTAAAAAATGAGCAGGCAAGATAAACGAAGGCAAAGATGACAGAGCAGAAAGCCCTAGTAAAGCGTATTA
CAAATGAAACCAAGATTCAGATTGCGATCTCTTTAAAGGGTGGTCCCCTAGCGATAGAGCACTCGATCTT
CCCAGAAAAAGAGGCAGAAGCAGTAGCAGAACAGGCCACACAATCGCAAGTGATTAACGTCCACACAGGT
ATAGGGTTTCTGGACCATATGATACATGCTCTGGCCAAGCATTCCGGCTGGTCGCTAATCGTTGAGTGCA
TTGGTGACTTACACATAGACGACCATCACACCACTGAAGACTGCGGGATTGCTCTCGGTCAAGCTTTTAA
AGAGGCCCTAGGGGCCGTGCGTGGAGTAAAAAGGTTTGGATCAGGATTTGCGCCTTTGGATGAGGCACTT
TCCAGAGCGGTGGTAGATCTTTCGAACAGGCCGTACGCAGTTGTCGAACTTGGTTTGCAAAGGGAGAAAG
TAGGAGATCTCTCTTGCGAGATGATCCCGCATTTTCTTGAAAGCTTTGCAGAGGCTAGCAGAATTACCCT
CCACGTTGATTGTCTGCGAGGCAAGAATGATCATCACCGTAGTGAGAGTGCGTTCAAGGCTCTTGCGGTT
GCCATAAGAGAAGCCACCTCGCCCAATGGTACCAACGATGTTCCCTCCACCAAA
