[The description below was written by a language model from this plasmid's Addgene catalogue record.]
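Description:
piHGpd/G170D is a yeast expression plasmid built on pRS303, a member of the pRS series of yeast integrating vectors. As a general property of that backbone, pRS303 carries no yeast replication origin or centromere and uses the HIS3 auxotrophic marker, so it is maintained in Saccharomyces cerevisiae by integrating into the chromosome rather than as an episome. The record itself does not list the yeast marker or the integration strategy. In Escherichia coli the plasmid is propagated at high copy number under ampicillin selection. The backbone is recorded as 4453 bp without the insert.

The payload is an insert of roughly 3.8 kb, cloned between ClaI and NotI sites that both remain intact. It contains the S. cerevisiae HSP82 gene, which encodes one of the yeast Hsp90 molecular chaperones. The coding sequence carries a point mutation changing glycine 170 to aspartic acid (G170D), and expression is driven by the strong constitutive GPD (glyceraldehyde-3-phosphate dehydrogenase) promoter instead of the native heat-inducible regulation. No epitope tags or reporters are recorded, and the terminator is not specified.

The associated publication concerns the identification of SSF1, CNS1 and HCH1 as multicopy suppressors of an Hsp90 loss-of-function mutation in yeast. This suggests the construct was used to provide a stably integrated, constitutively expressed mutant Hsp90 allele as the genetic background for such suppressor screens. It would likewise suit studies of Hsp90 function and its co-chaperone network.
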