Addgene plasmid #1113: piHGpd/G170D
Depositing lab: Susan Lindquist. Depositing organization: Whitehead Institute for Biomedical Research. Publication: Identification of SSF1, CNS1, and HCH1 as multicopy suppressors of a Saccharomyces cerevisiae Hsp90 loss-of-function mutation. Nathan DF, Vos MH, Lindquist S. Proc Natl Acad Sci U S A 1999 Feb 16;96(4):1409-14. 10.1073/pnas.96.4.1409 PubMed 9990037.
Backbone
  Vector backbone: pRS303
  Backbone manufacturer: ATCC (#77189)
  Backbone size w/o insert (bp): 4453
  Vector type: Yeast Expression
Growth in bacteria
  Bacterial resistance: Ampicillin, 100 μg/mL
  Growth temperature: 37°C
  Growth strain: DH5alpha
  Copy number: High Copy
Gene/Insert
  Gene/Insert name: HSP82 (alt name: Hsp90)
  Species: S. cerevisiae (budding yeast)
  Insert size (bp): 3800
  Mutation: HSP82 with glycine 170 changed to aspartic acid; regulated by the strong constitutive promoter GPD
  GenBank ID: K01387
  Entrez Gene: HSP82 (a.k.a. YPL240C, HSP90)
  Cloning method: Restriction Enzyme; 5′ cloning site ClaI (not destroyed); 3′ cloning site NotI (not destroyed)
  Sequencing primers: 5′ GPDpro-F (CGGTAGGTATTGATTGTAATTCTG)
Terms and licenses: Academic/Nonprofit Terms; Industry Terms: Not Available to Industry
How to cite: piHGpd/G170D was a gift from Susan Lindquist (Addgene plasmid # 1113 ; http://n2t.net/addgene:1113 ; RRID:Addgene_1113)
